>Addgene plasmid #187627 | (S) insD_ku70 (Q) (SBE139) | addgene full sequence | sequence record 386093 | Addgene NGS Result
AGCGCCCAATACGCAAACCGCCTCTCCCCGCGCGTTGGCCGATTCATTAATGCAGCTGGCACGACAGGTT
TCCCGACTGGAAAGCGGGCAGTGAGCGCAACGCAATTAATGTGAGTTAGCTCACTCATTAGGCACCCCAG
GCTTTACACTTTATGCTTCCGGCTCGTATGTTGTGTGGAATTGTGAGCGGATAACAATTTCACACAGGAA
ACAGCTATGACCATGATTACGCCAAGCTCAGAATTAACCCTCACTAAAGGGACTAGTCCTGCAGGTTTAA
ACGAATTCGCCCTTAGAGCAGGTCTCCTCGGGATGTGGCGACCGGGCGCGCGTTTCTTGCCCTCGGCGCA
AGTGGGCATTCGCTCAGGCGGGCAGGGTTCTTCGGCGGTAGTTCACGCGCATCAGTACGTGCCGCGCCCT
TTCTTCGCCTTACTTATTGTGAGCTGACGCACTCTTGCACAGTAACGTACAAAGCGACTCGGAAGACGAC
GACGGCTTTGCGCACGTCCACGCCAAGCACGCCTACGAGAATTTTGACGAGGTTGCGCCGCACGAGATTG
ACCCGTACGTGCCGCTGTCTCTTTCGAATGCATCACAAGCTCGAGCTGATGCCGGCCGCAACACCCAGCC
TCCGCGATGTTGCGGCTTCGTTCCTCCTCGAAATGTTCGAGGAACTCTGGCGAATTATGAAGCCGAACGA
GTATCGCGGCGACAACAAAAGCGACCTCCTCGCTCACATCCACCGACACTGCCTCCCCTCGCTCCTCAAG
CACATCCCGCCTCGGATCCACCACACCGTCGCGCCCGAAACGGTCTACCCATTGAGACCGCATAAGGGCG
AATTCGCGGCCGCTAAATTCAATTCGCCCTATAGTGAGTCGTATTACAATTCACTGGCCGTCGTTTTACA
ACGTCGTGACTGGGAAAACCCTGGCGTTACCCAACTTAATCGCCTTGCAGCACATCCCCCTTTCGCCAGC
TGGCGTAATAGCGAAGAGGCCCGCACCGATCGCCCTTCCCAACAGTTGCGCAGCCTATACGTACGGCAGT
TTAAGGTTTACACCTATAAAAGAGAGAGCCGTTATCGTCTGTTTGTGGATGTACAGAGTGATATTATTGA
CACGCCGGGGCGACGGATGGTGATCCCCCTGGCCAGTGCACGTCTGCTGTCAGATAAAGTCTCCCGTGAA
CTTTACCCGGTGGTGCATATCGGGGATGAAAGCTGGCGCATGATGACCACCGATATGGCCAGTGTGCCGG
TCTCCGTTATCGGGGAAGAAGTGGCTGATCTCAGCCACCGCGAAAATGACATCAAAAACGCCATTAACCT
GATGTTCTGGGGAATATAAATGTCAGGCATGAGATTATCAAAAAGGATCTTCACCTAGATCCTTTTCACG
TAGAAAGCCAGTCCGCAGAAACGGTGCTGACCCCGGATGAATGTCAGCTACTGGGCTATCTGGACAAGGG
AAAACGCAAGCGCAAAGAGAAAGCAGGTAGCTTGCAGTGGGCTTACATGGCGATAGCTAGACTGGGCGGT
TTTATGGACAGCAAGCGAACCGGAATTGCCAGCTGGGGCGCCCTCTGGTAAGGTTGGGAAGCCCTGCAAA
GTAAACTGGATGGCTTTCTTGCCGCCAAGGATCTGATGGCGCAGGGGATCAAGCTCTGATCAAGAGACAG
GATGAGGATCGTTTCGCATGATTGAACAAGATGGATTGCACGCAGGTTCTCCGGCCGCTTGGGTGGAGAG
GCTATTCGGCTATGACTGGGCACAACAGACAATCGGCTGCTCTGATGCCGCCGTGTTCCGGCTGTCAGCG
CAGGGGCGCCCGGTTCTTTTTGTCAAGACCGACCTGTCCGGTGCCCTGAATGAACTGCAAGACGAGGCAG
CGCGGCTATCGTGGCTGGCCACGACGGGCGTTCCTTGCGCAGCTGTGCTCGACGTTGTCACTGAAGCGGG
AAGGGACTGGCTGCTATTGGGCGAAGTGCCGGGGCAGGATCTCCTGTCATCTCACCTTGCTCCTGCCGAG
AAAGTATCCATCATGGCTGATGCAATGCGGCGGCTGCATACGCTTGATCCGGCTACCTGCCCATTCGACC
ACCAAGCGAAACATCGCATCGAGCGAGCACGTACTCGGATGGAAGCCGGTCTTGTCGATCAGGATGATCT
GGACGAAGAGCATCAGGGGCTCGCGCCAGCCGAACTGTTCGCCAGGCTCAAGGCGAGCATGCCCGACGGC
GAGGATCTCGTCGTGACCCATGGCGATGCCTGCTTGCCGAATATCATGGTGGAAAATGGCCGCTTTTCTG
GATTCATCGACTGTGGCCGGCTGGGTGTGGCGGACCGCTATCAGGACATAGCGTTGGCTACCCGTGATAT
TGCTGAAGAGCTTGGCGGCGAATGGGCTGACCGCTTCCTCGTGCTTTACGGTATCGCCGCTCCCGATTCG
CAGCGCATCGCCTTCTATCGCCTTCTTGACGAGTTCTTCTGAATTATTAACGCTTACAATTTCCTGATGC
GGTATTTTCTCCTTACGCATCTGTGCGGTATTTCACACCGCATCAGGTGGCACTTTTCGGGGAAATGTGC
GCGGAACCCCTATTTGTTTATTTTTCTAAATACATTCAAATATGTATCCGCTCATGAGATTATCAAAAAG
GATCTTCACCTAGATCCTTTTAAATTAAAAATGAAGTTTTAAATCAATCTAAAGTATATATGAGTAAACT
TGGTCTGACAGTTACCAATGCTTAATCAGTGAGGCACCTATCTCAGCGATCTGTCTATTTCGTTCATCCA
TAGTTGCCTGACTCCCCGTCGTGTAGATAACTACGATACGGGAGGGCTTACCATCTGGCCCCAGTGCTGC
AATGATACCGCGAGACCCACGCTCACCGGCTCCAGATTTATCAGCAATAAACCAGCCAGCCGGAAGGGCC
GAGCGCAGAAGTGGTCCTGCAACTTTATCCGCCTCCATCCAGTCTATTAATTGTTGCCGGGAAGCTAGAG
TAAGTAGTTCGCCAGTTAATAGTTTGCGCAACGTTGTTGCCATTGCTACAGGCATCGTGGTGTCACGCTC
GTCGTTTGGTATGGCTTCATTCAGCTCCGGTTCCCAACGATCAAGGCGAGTTACATGATCCCCCATGTTG
TGCAAAAAAGCGGTTAGCTCCTTCGGTCCTCCGATCGTTGTCAGAAGTAAGTTGGCCGCAGTGTTATCAC
TCATGGTTATGGCAGCACTGCATAATTCTCTTACTGTCATGCCATCCGTAAGATGCTTTTCTGTGACTGG
TGAGTACTCAACCAAGTCATTCTGAGAATAGTGTATGCGGCGACCGAGTTGCTCTTGCCCGGCGTCAATA
CGGGATAATACCGCGCCACATAGCAGAACTTTAAAAGTGCTCATCATTGGAAAACGTTCTTCGGGGCGAA
AACTCTCAAGGATCTTACCGCTGTTGAGATCCAGTTCGATGTAACCCACTCGTGCACCCAACTGATCTTC
AGCATCTTTTACTTTCACCAGCGTTTCTGGGTGAGCAAAAACAGGAAGGCAAAATGCCGCAAAAAAGGGA
ATAAGGGCGACACGGAAATGTTGAATACTCATACTCTTCCTTTTTCAATATTATTGAAGCATTTATCAGG
GTTATTGTCTCATGACCAAAATCCCTTAACGTGAGTTTTCGTTCCACTGAGCGTCAGACCCCGTAGAAAA
GATCAAAGGATCTTCTTGAGATCCTTTTTTTCTGCGCGTAATCTGCTGCTTGCAAACAAAAAAACCACCG
CTACCAGCGGTGGTTTGTTTGCCGGATCAAGAGCTACCAACTCTTTTTCCGAAGGTAACTGGCTTCAGCA
GAGCGCAGATACCAAATACTGTTCTTCTAGTGTAGCCGTAGTTAGGCCACCACTTCAAGAACTCTGTAGC
ACCGCCTACATACCTCGCTCTGCTAATCCTGTTACCAGTGGCTGCTGCCAGTGGCGATAAGTCGTGTCTT
ACCGGGTTGGACTCAAGACGATAGTTACCGGATAAGGCGCAGCGGTCGGGCTGAACGGGGGGTTCGTGCA
CACAGCCCAGCTTGGAGCGAACGACCTACACCGAACTGAGATACCTACAGCGTGAGCTATGAGAAAGCGC
CACGCTTCCCGAAGGGAGAAAGGCGGACAGGTATCCGGTAAGCGGCAGGGTCGGAACAGGAGAGCGCACG
AGGGAGCTTCCAGGGGGAAACGCCTGGTATCTTTATAGTCCTGTCGGGTTTCGCCACCTCTGACTTGAGC
GTCGATTTTTGTGATGCTCGTCAGGGGGGCGGAGCCTATGGAAAAACGCCAGCAACGCGGCCTTTTTACG
GTTCCTGGCCTTTTGCTGGCCTTTTGCTCACATGTTCTTTCCTGCGTTATCCCCTGATTCTGTGGATAAC
CGTATTACCGCCTTTGAGTGAGCTGATACCGCTCGCCGCAGCCGAACGACCGAGCGCAGCGAGTCAGTGA
GCGAGGAAGCGGAAG
Features (pLannotate 1.2.2; 15 found; start..end, strand, type, name):
      2..94      +  CDS            lacI (fragment): lac repressor; lacI; The lac repressor binds to the lac operator to inhibit transcription in E. coli. This inhibition can be relieved by adding lactose or isopropyl-β-D-thiogalactopyranoside (IPTG).
    107..128     +  protein_bind   CAP binding site: CAP binding activates transcription in the presence of cAMP. E. coli catabolite activator protein
    143..173     +  promoter       lac promoter: promoter for the E. coli lac operon
    181..197     +  protein_bind   lac operator: The lac repressor binds to the lac operator to inhibit transcription in E. coli. This inhibition can be relieved by adding lactose or isopropyl-β-D-thiogalactopyranoside (IPTG). lac repressor encoded by lacI
    242..260     +  promoter       T3 promoter: promoter for bacteriophage T3 RNA polymerase
    868..886     -  promoter       T7 promoter: promoter for bacteriophage T7 RNA polymerase
    889..1036    +  CDS            lacZα (fragment): LacZα fragment of β-galactosidase; lacZ fragment
   1046..1349    +  CDS            ccdB (fragment): CcdB, a bacterial toxin that poisons DNA gyrase; ccdB; Plasmids containing the ccdB gene cannot be propagated in standard E. coli strains.
   1397..1666    +  CDS            tnpA (fragment): TN5P_ECOLX - Also known as tnp. Experimental evidence at protein level: Swiss-Prot protein existence level 1. Mediates transposition of transposon Tn5 by a 'cut and paste' mechanism. First, the monomeric transposase binds the 19 bp inverted DNA repeats flanking the transposon. Then, dimerization of the DNA- bound transposase creates a synaptic DNA complex. After nicking of the first DNA strand, excision of the transposon proceeds through a series of intermediates. The transposase then mediates the insertion of the transposon at a new site by strand transfer. The activity of the wild- type tran
   1698..2492    +  CDS            NeoR/KanR: aminoglycoside phosphotransferase from Tn5; aph(3')-II (or nptII); confers resistance to neomycin, kanamycin, and G418 (Geneticin®)
   2513..2563    -  misc_feature   bom (fragment): basis of mobility region from pBR322
   2590..2649    +  promoter       AmpR promoter (fragment): bla
   2742..3602    -  CDS            AmpR: β-lactamase; bla; confers resistance to ampicillin, carbenicillin, and related antibiotics
   3603..3655    -  promoter       AmpR promoter (fragment): bla
   3726..4314    +  rep_origin     ori: high-copy-number ColE1/pMB1/pBR322/pUC origin of replication
