[The description below was written by a language model from this plasmid's Addgene catalogue record and pLannotate feature annotations shown in this document.]
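Description:
(S) insD_ku70 (Q) (SBE139) is a part-storage plasmid from a Golden Gate assembly toolkit developed for the oleaginous yeast Rhodotorula toruloides. It is built on the pCR-XL-2-TOPO cloning backbone and carries a 539 bp fragment of R. toruloides genomic DNA, introduced by TOPO cloning. This fragment is the downstream insertional region ("insD") used for deletion of the KU70 gene. The S and Q in the name denote the defined overhangs flanking the part, which fix its position and orientation when it is combined with other toolkit parts in a Golden Gate reaction. The record does not state which type IIS enzyme releases the fragment. Although catalogued as a bacterial expression vector, the plasmid functions as a donor of a homology arm rather than as an expression construct, and the insert has no annotated coding sequence or yeast regulatory element.

The sequenced record (4,495 nt, close to the 4,505 bp listed) shows standard TOPO-vector architecture. A high-copy ColE1/pUC-type origin supports propagation in E. coli. A Tn5-derived NeoR/KanR gene matches the listed kanamycin selection, and an intact AmpR (β-lactamase) gene is also annotated. The unannotated interval between the T3 and T7 promoters is about the right size to hold the insert. It lies downstream of the lac promoter/operator and upstream of lacZα and ccdB fragments, remnants of the backbone's lacZα-ccdB positive-selection cassette. In use, this arm would be paired with a matching upstream region to flank a cassette and target it to the KU70 locus by homologous recombination. KU70 acts in non-homologous end joining, and its deletion is commonly used in fungi to favour targeted integration.
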