Addgene plasmid #187627: (S) insD_ku70 (Q) (SBE139)
Purpose: the insertional region downstream for the deletion of the KU70 gene in R. toruloides. Overhangs S/Q
Depositing lab: Petri-Jaan Lahtvee. Depositing organization: Tallinn University of Technology. Publication: Development of a dedicated Golden Gate Assembly Platform (RtGGA) for Rhodotorula toruloides. Bonturi N, Pinheiro MJ, de Oliveira PM, Rusadze E, Eichinger T, Liudziute G, De Biaggi JS, Brauer A, Remm M, Miranda EA, Ledesma-Amaro R, Lahtvee PJ. Metab Eng Commun. 2022 May 23;15:e00200. doi: 10.1016/j.mec.2022.e00200. eCollection 2022 Dec. PubMed 35662893.
Backbone
  Vector backbone: pCR-XL-2-TOPO
  Backbone size w/o insert (bp): 4015
  Total vector size (bp): 4505
  Vector type: Bacterial Expression
Growth in bacteria
  Bacterial resistance: Kanamycin, 50 μg/mL
  Growth temperature: 37°C
  Growth strain: DH5alpha
  Copy number: Unknown
Gene/Insert
  Gene/Insert name: (S) insD KU70 (Q)
  Species: Rhodotorula toruloides
  Insert size (bp): 539
  Cloning method: TOPO Cloning
  Sequencing primers: 5′ GTAAAACGACGGCCAGT; 3′ CAGGAAACAGCTATGAC
Terms and licenses: Academic/Nonprofit Terms; Industry Terms: Not Available to Industry
How to cite: (S) insD_ku70 (Q) (SBE139) was a gift from Petri-Jaan Lahtvee (Addgene plasmid # 187627 ; http://n2t.net/addgene:187627 ; RRID:Addgene_187627)
